>Addgene plasmid #81596 | pDONR223_RB1_p.L550I | addgene full sequence | sequence record 167097 | Addgene NGS Result
GGCAGTTCCCTACTCTCGCGTTAACGCTAGCATGGATGTTTTCCCAGTCACGACGTTGTAAAACGACGGC
CAGTCTTAAGCTCGGGCCCCAAATAATGATTTTATTTTGACTGATAGTGACCTGTTCGTTGCAACAAATT
GATGAGCAATGCTTTTTTATAATGCCAACTTTGTACAAAAAAGTTGGCACCATGCCGCCCAAAACCCCCC
GAAAAACGGCCGCCACCGCCGCCGCTGCCGCCGCGGAACCCCCGGCACCGCCGCCGCCGCCCCCTCCTGA
GGAGGACCCAGAGCAGGACAGCGGCCCGGAGGACCTGCCTCTCGTCAGGCTTGAGTTTGAAGAAACAGAA
GAACCTGATTTTACTGCATTATGTCAGAAATTAAAGATACCAGATCATGTCAGAGAGAGAGCTTGGTTAA
CTTGGGAGAAAGTTTCATCTGTGGATGGAGTATTGGGAGGTTATATTCAAAAGAAAAAGGAACTGTGGGG
AATCTGTATCTTTATTGCAGCAGTTGACCTAGATGAGATGTCGTTCACTTTTACTGAGCTACAGAAAAAC
ATAGAAATCAGTGTCCATAAATTCTTTAACTTACTAAAAGAAATTGATACCAGTACCAAAGTTGATAATG
CTATGTCAAGACTGTTGAAGAAGTATGATGTATTGTTTGCACTCTTCAGCAAATTGGAAAGGACATGTGA
ACTTATATATTTGACACAACCCAGCAGTTCGATATCTACTGAAATAAATTCTGCATTGGTGCTAAAAGTT
TCTTGGATCACATTTTTATTAGCTAAAGGGGAAGTATTACAAATGGAAGATGATCTGGTGATTTCATTTC
AGTTAATGCTATGTGTCCTTGACTATTTTATTAAACTCTCACCTCCCATGTTGCTCAAAGAACCATATAA
AACAGCTGTTATACCCATTAATGGTTCACCTCGAACACCCAGGCGAGGTCAGAACAGGAGTGCACGGATA
GCAAAACAACTAGAAAATGATACAAGAATTATTGAAGTTCTCTGTAAAGAACATGAATGTAATATAGATG
AGGTGAAAAATGTTTATTTCAAAAATTTTATACCTTTTATGAATTCTCTTGGACTTGTAACATCTAATGG
ACTTCCAGAGGTTGAAAATCTTTCTAAACGATACGAAGAAATTTATCTTAAAAATAAAGATCTAGATGCA
AGATTATTTTTGGATCATGATAAAACTCTTCAGACTGATTCTATAGACAGTTTTGAAACACAGAGAACAC
CACGAAAAAGTAACCTTGATGAAGAGGTGAATGTAATTCCTCCACACACTCCAGTTAGGACTGTTATGAA
CACTATCCAACAATTAATGATGATTTTAAATTCAGCAAGTGATCAACCTTCAGAAAATCTGATTTCCTAT
TTTAACAACTGCACAGTGAATCCAAAAGAAAGTATACTGAAAAGAGTGAAGGATATAGGATACATCTTTA
AAGAGAAATTTGCTAAAGCTGTGGGACAGGGTTGTGTCGAAATTGGATCACAGCGATACAAACTTGGAGT
TCGCTTGTATTACCGAGTAATGGAATCCATGCTTAAATCAGAAGAAGAACGATTATCCATTCAAAATTTT
AGCAAACTTCTGAATGACAACATTTTTCATATGTCTTTATTGGCGTGCGCTCTTGAGGTTGTAATGGCCA
CATATAGCAGAAGTACATCTCAGAATCTTGATTCTGGAACAGATTTGTCTTTCCCATGGATTCTGAATGT
GCTTAATTTAAAAGCCTTTGATTTTTACAAAGTGATCGAAAGTTTTATCAAAGCAGAAGGCAACTTGACA
AGAGAAATGATAAAACATATAGAACGATGTGAACATCGAATCATGGAATCCCTTGCATGGCTCTCAGATT
CACCTTTATTTGATCTTATTAAACAATCAAAGGACCGAGAAGGACCAACTGATCACCTTGAATCTGCTTG
TCCTCTTAATCTTCCTCTCCAGAATAATCACACTGCAGCAGATATGTATCTTTCTCCTGTAAGATCTCCA
AAGAAAAAAGGTTCAACTACGCGTGTAAATTCTACTGCAAATGCAGAGACACAAGCAACCTCAGCCTTCC
AGACCCAGAAGCCATTGAAATCTACCTCTCTTTCACTGTTTTATAAAAAAGTGTATCGGCTAGCCTATCT
CCGGCTAAATACACTTTGTGAACGCCTTCTGTCTGAGCACCCAGAATTAGAACATATCATCTGGACCCTT
TTCCAGCACACCCTGCAGAATGAGTATGAACTCATGAGAGACAGGCATTTGGACCAAATTATGATGTGTT
CCATGTATGGCATATGCAAAGTGAAGAATATAGACCTTAAATTCAAAATCATTGTAACAGCATACAAGGA
TCTTCCTCATGCTGTTCAGGAGACATTCAAACGTGTTTTGATCAAAGAAGAGGAGTATGATTCTATTATA
GTATTCTATAACTCGGTCTTCATGCAGAGACTGAAAACAAATATTTTGCAGTATGCTTCCACCAGGCCCC
CTACCTTGTCACCAATACCTCACATTCCTCGAAGCCCTTACAAGTTTCCTAGTTCACCCTTACGGATTCC
TGGAGGGAACATCTATATTTCACCCCTGAAGAGTCCATATAAAATTTCAGAAGGTCTGCCAACACCAACA
AAAATGACTCCAAGATCAAGAATCTTAGTATCAATTGGTGAATCATTCGGGACTTCTGAGAAGTTCCAGA
AAATAAATCAGATGGTATGTAACAGCGACCGTGTGCTCAAAAGAAGTGCTGAAGGAAGCAACCCTCCTAA
ACCACTGAAAAAACTACGCTTTGATATTGAAGGATCAGATGAAGCAGATGGAAGTAAACATCTCCCAGGA
GAGTCCAAATTTCAGCAGAAACTGGCAGAAATGACTTCTACTCGAACACGAATGCAAAAGCAGAAAATGA
ATGATAGCATGGATACCTCAAACAAGGAAGAGAAATGATTGCCAACTTTCTTGTACAAAGTTGGCATTAT
AAGAAAGCATTGCTTATCAATTTGTTGCAACGAACAGGTCACTATCAGTCAAAATAAAATCATTATTTGC
CATCCAGCTGATATCCCCTATAGTGAGTCGTATTACATGGTCATAGCTGTTTCCTGGCAGCTCTGGCCCG
TGTCTCAAAATCTCTGATGTTACATTGCACAAGATAAAAATATATCATCATGCCTCCTCTAGACCAGCCA
GGACAGAAATGCCTCGACTTCGCTGCTACCCAAGGTTGCCGGGTGACGCACACCGTGGAAACGGATGAAG
GCACGAACCCAGTGGACATAAGCCTGTTCGGTTCGTAAGCTGTAATGCAAGTAGCGTATGCGCTCACGCA
ACTGGTCCAGAACCTTGACCGAACGCAGCGGTGGTAACGGCGCAGTGGCGGTTTTCATGGCTTGTTATGA
CTGTTTTTTTGGGGTACAGTCTATGCCTCGGGCATCCAAGCAGCAAGCGCGTTACGCCGTGGGTCGATGT
TTGATGTTATGGAGCAGCAACGATGTTACGCAGCAGGGCAGTCGCCCTAAAACAAAGTTAAACATTATGA
GGGAAGCGGTGATCGCCGAAGTATCGACTCAACTATCAGAGGTAGTTGGCGTCATCGAGCGCCATCTCGA
ACCGACGTTGCTGGCCGTACATTTGTACGGCTCCGCAGTGGATGGCGGCCTGAAGCCACACAGTGATATT
GATTTGCTGGTTACGGTGACCGTAAGGCTTGATGAAACAACGCGGCGAGCTTTGATCAACGACCTTTTGG
AAACTTCGGCTTCCCCTGGAGAGAGCGAGATTCTCCGCGCTGTAGAAGTCACCATTGTTGTGCACGACGA
CATCATTCCGTGGCGTTATCCAGCTAAGCGCGAACTGCAATTTGGAGAATGGCAGCGCAATGACATTCTT
GCAGGTATCTTCGAGCCAGCCACGATCGACATTGATCTGGCTATCTTGCTGACAAAAGCAAGAGAACATA
GCGTTGCCTTGGTAGGTCCAGCGGCGGAGGAACTCTTTGATCCGGTTCCTGAACAGGATCTATTTGAGGC
GCTAAATGAAACCTTAACGCTATGGAACTCGCCGCCCGACTGGGCTGGCGATGAGCGAAATGTAGTGCTT
ACGTTGTCCCGCATTTGGTACAGCGCAGTAACCGGCAAAATCGCGCCGAAGGATGTCGCTGCCGACTGGG
CAATGGAGCGCCTGCCGGCCCAGTATCAGCCCGTCATACTTGAAGCTAGACAGGCTTATCTTGGACAAGA
AGAAGATCGCTTGGCCTCGCGCGCAGATCAGTTGGAAGAATTTGTCCACTACGTGAAAGGCGAGATCACC
AAGGTAGTCGGCAAATAACCCTCGAGCCACCCATGACCAAAATCCCTTAACGTGAGTTACGCGTCGTTCC
ACTGAGCGTCAGACCCCGTAGAAAAGATCAAAGGATCTTCTTGAGATCCTTTTTTTCTGCGCGTAATCTG
CTGCTTGCAAACAAAAAAACCACCGCTACCAGCGGTGGTTTGTTTGCCGGATCAAGAGCTACCAACTCTT
TTTCCGAAGGTAACTGGCTTCAGCAGAGCGCAGATACCAAATACTGTTCTTCTAGTGTAGCCGTAGTTAG
GCCACCACTTCAAGAACTCTGTAGCACCGCCTACATACCTCGCTCTGCTAATCCTGTTACCAGTGGCTGC
TGCCAGTGGCGATAAGTCGTGTCTTACCGGGTTGGACTCAAGACGATAGTTACCGGATAAGGCGCAGCGG
TCGGGCTGAACGGGGGGTTCGTGCACACAGCCCAGCTTGGAGCGAACGACCTACACCGAACTGAGATACC
TACAGCGTGAGCTATGAGAAAGCGCCACGCTTCCCGAAGGGAGAAAGGCGGACAGGTATCCGGTAAGCGG
CAGGGTCGGAACAGGAGAGCGCACGAGGGAGCTTCCAGGGGGAAACGCCTGGTATCTTTATAGTCCTGTC
GGGTTTCGCCACCTCTGACTTGAGCGTCGATTTTTGTGATGCTCGTCAGGGGGGCGGAGCCTATGGAAAA
ACGCCAGCAACGCGGCCTTTTTACGGTTCCTGGCCTTTTGCTGGCCTTTTGCTCACATGTTCTTTCCTGC
GTTATCCCCTGATTCTGTGGATAACCGTATTACCGCCTTTGAGTGAGCTGATACCGCTCGCCGCAGCCGA
ACGACCGAGCGCAGCGAGTCAGTGAGCGAGGAAGCGGAAGAGCGCCCAATACGCAAACCGCCTCTCCCCG
CGCGTTGGCCGATTCATTAATGCAGCTGGCACGACAGGTTTCCCGACTGGAAAGCGGGCAGTGAGCGCAA
CGCAATTAATACGCGTACCGCTAGCCAGGAAGAGTTTGTAGAAACGCAAAAAGGCCATCCGTCAGGATGG
CCTTCTGCTTAGTTTGATGCCTGGCAGTTTATGGCGGGCGTCCTGCCCGCCACCCTCCGGGCCGTTGCTT
CACAACGTTCAAATCCGCTCCCGGCGGATTTGTCCTACTCAGGAGAGCGTTCACCGACAAACAACAGATA
AAACGAAAGGCCCAGTCTTCCGACTGAGCCTTTCGTTTTATTTGATGCCT
Features (pLannotate 1.2.2; 12 found; start..end, strand, type, name):
     38..74      -  CDS            lacZα (fragment): LacZα fragment of β-galactosidase; lacZ fragment
     91..186     +  protein_bind   attL3: mutant version of attL; recombination site for the Gateway® LR reaction LR Clonase™
    192..2975    +  CDS            RB1: RB_HUMAN - Experimental evidence at protein level: Swiss-Prot protein existence level 1. (Microbial infection) In case of viral infections, interactions with SV40 large T antigen, HPV E7 protein or adenovirus E1A protein induce the disassembly of RB1-E2F1 complex thereby disrupting RB1's activity. From Homo sapiens (Human).
   2983..3078    -  protein_bind   attL3: mutant version of attL; recombination site for the Gateway® LR reaction LR Clonase™
   3097..3115    -  promoter       T7 promoter: promoter for bacteriophage T7 RNA polymerase
   3305..3328    +  promoter       Pc promoter (fragment): intI1 (promoter lies within the coding sequence); class 1 integron promoter
   3504..3560    +  CDS            GmR (fragment): gentamycin acetyltransferase; aacC1; confers resistance to gentamycin
   3567..4358    +  CDS            SmR: aminoglycoside adenylyltransferase (Murphy, 1985); aadA; confers resistance to spectinomycin and streptomycin
   4451..5039    +  rep_origin     ori: high-copy-number ColE1/pMB1/pBR322/pUC origin of replication
   5222..5314    +  CDS            lacI (fragment): lac repressor; lacI; The lac repressor binds to the lac operator to inhibit transcription in E. coli. This inhibition can be relieved by adding lactose or isopropyl-β-D-thiogalactopyranoside (IPTG).
   5369..5396    -  terminator     rrnB T2 terminator: transcription terminator T2 from the E. coli rrnB gene
   5528..5571    +  terminator     rrnB T1 terminator: Escherichia coli rrnB; transcription terminator T1 from the E. coli rrnB gene
