[The description below was written by a language model from this plasmid's Addgene catalogue record and pLannotate feature annotations shown in this document.]
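Description:
pDONR223_RB1_p.L550I is a Gateway entry clone built on the Invitrogen pDONR223 backbone and carrying the human RB1 open reading frame (retinoblastoma tumour suppressor) with a single missense change, L550I. It is a bacterial propagation plasmid rather than an expression vector. The sequenced record is 5,580 nt and contains a high-copy ColE1/pUC-type origin and an aadA (SmR) gene, which confers the spectinomycin resistance used for selection in E. coli. Short remnants of lacZα, lacI, a gentamicin resistance gene and an integron Pc promoter are annotated as fragments of backbone sequence. rrnB T1 and T2 terminators also lie in the backbone, where such elements typically insulate the cloning region from read-through transcription.

The RB1 coding sequence spans roughly 2.8 kb and is flanked on both sides by attL recombination sites. The automated annotation labels both as an attL mutant variant, but they serve as the paired sites that let the ORF be moved directionally into attR-containing destination vectors by an LR Clonase reaction. The record lists no promoter for the insert. A T7 promoter sits just outside the downstream att site, pointing toward the insert on the opposite strand, so it does not drive sense expression of RB1. The clone is in the "closed" configuration, meaning a stop codon immediately follows the ORF. After transfer it will therefore yield native-terminus protein, or accept N-terminal tags, but it cannot be fused to C-terminal tags.

The plasmid belongs to the Target Accelerator Plasmid Collection, a set of cancer-associated variant alleles assembled for systematic functional testing of rare tumour mutations. It serves as the source clone for shuttling this RB1 variant into expression vectors.
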