Addgene plasmid #81596: pDONR223_RB1_p.L550I
Purpose: Gateway Donor vector containing RB1 ,part of the Target Accelerator Plasmid Collection.
Depositing lab: Jesse Boehm & William Hahn & David Root. Depositing organization: Broad Institute. Publication: Systematic Functional Interrogation of Rare Cancer Variants Identifies Oncogenic Alleles. Kim E, Ilic N, Shrestha Y, Zou L, Kamburov A, Zhu C, Yang X, Lubonja R, Tran N, Nguyen C, Lawrence MS, Piccioni F, Bagul M, Doench JG, Chouinard CR, Wu X, Hogstrom L, Natoli T, Tamayo P, Horn H, Corsello SM, Lage K, Root DE, Subramanian A, Golub TR, Getz G, Boehm JS, Hahn WC. Cancer Discov. 2016 Jul;6(7):714-26. doi: 10.1158/2159-8290.CD-16-0160. Epub 2016 May 4. PubMed 27147599.
Backbone
  Vector backbone: pDONR223
  Backbone manufacturer: Invitrogen
  Backbone size w/o insert (bp): 2790
  Vector type: Gateway Entry vector
Growth in bacteria
  Bacterial resistance: Spectinomycin, 50 μg/mL
  Growth temperature: 37°C
  Growth strain: DH5alpha
  Copy number: High Copy
Gene/Insert
  Gene/Insert name: RB1
  Species: H. sapiens (human)
  Mutation: L550I
  GenBank ID: NM_000321.2
  Entrez Gene: RB1 (a.k.a. OSRC, PPP1R130, RB, p105-Rb, p110-RB1, pRb, pp110)
  Promoter: None
  Cloning method: Gateway Cloning
  Sequencing primers: 5′ M13pUC-fwd; 3′ M13-Rev
Terms and licenses: Academic/Nonprofit Terms; Industry Terms: Not Available to Industry
Depositor comments: Closed state: stop codon immediately follows insert
How to cite: pDONR223_RB1_p.L550I was a gift from Jesse Boehm & William Hahn & David Root (Addgene plasmid # 81596 ; http://n2t.net/addgene:81596 ; RRID:Addgene_81596)
