>Addgene plasmid #81596 | pDONR223_RB1_p.L550I | depositor partial sequence | sequence record 154915 | Insert sequence
ATGCCGCCCAAAACCCCCCGAAAAACGGCCGCCACCGCCGCCGCTGCCGCCGCGGAACCCCCGGCACCGC
CGCCGCCGCCCCCTCCTGAGGAGGACCCAGAGCAGGACAGCGGCCCGGAGGACCTGCCTCTCGTCAGGCT
TGAGTTTGAAGAAACAGAAGAACCTGATTTTACTGCATTATGTCAGAAATTAAAGATACCAGATCATGTC
AGAGAGAGAGCTTGGTTAACTTGGGAGAAAGTTTCATCTGTGGATGGAGTATTGGGAGGTTATATTCAAA
AGAAAAAGGAACTGTGGGGAATCTGTATCTTTATTGCAGCAGTTGACCTAGATGAGATGTCGTTCACTTT
TACTGAGCTACAGAAAAACATAGAAATCAGTGTCCATAAATTCTTTAACTTACTAAAAGAAATTGATACC
AGTACCAAAGTTGATAATGCTATGTCAAGACTGTTGAAGAAGTATGATGTATTGTTTGCACTCTTCAGCA
AATTGGAAAGGACATGTGAACTTATATATTTGACACAACCCAGCAGTTCGATATCTACTGAAATAAATTC
TGCATTGGTGCTAAAAGTTTCTTGGATCACATTTTTATTAGCTAAAGGGGAAGTATTACAAATGGAAGAT
GATCTGGTGATTTCATTTCAGTTAATGCTATGTGTCCTTGACTATTTTATTAAACTCTCACCTTCCCATG
TTGCTCAAAGAACCATATAAAACAGCTGTTATACCCATTAATGGTTCACCTCGAACACCCAGGCGAGGTC
AGAACAGGAGTGCACGGATAGCAAAACAACTAGAAAATGATACAAGAATTATTGAAGTTCTCTGTAAAGA
ACATGAATGTAATATAGATGAGGTGAAAAATGTTTATTTCAAAAATTTTATACCTTTTATGAATTCTCTT
GGACTTGTAACATCTAATGGACTTCCAGAGGTTGAAAATCTTTCTAAACGATACGAAGAAATTTATCTTA
AAAATAAAGATCTAGATGCAAGATTATTTTTGGATCATGATAAAACTCTTCAGACTGATTCTATAGACAG
TTTTGAAACACAGAGAACACCACGAAAAAGTAACCTTGATGAAGAGGTGAATGTAATTCCTCCACACACT
CCAGTTAGGACTGTTATGAACACTATCCAACAATTAATGATGATTTTAAATTCAGCAAGTGATCAACCTT
CAGAAAATCTGATTTCCTATTTTAACAACTGCACAGTGAATCCAAAAGAAAGTATACTGAAAAGAGTGAA
GGATATAGGATACATCTTTAAAGAGAAATTTGCTAAAGCTGTGGGACAGGGTTGTGTCGAAATTGGATCA
CAGCGATACAAACTTGGAGTTCGCTTGTATTACCGAGTAATGGAATCCATGCTTAAATCAGAAGAAGAAC
GATTATCCATTTCAAATTTTAGCAAACTTCTGAATGACAACATTTTTCATATGTCTTTATTGGCGTGCGC
TCTTGAGGTTGTAATGGCCACATATAGCAGAAGTACATCTCAGAATCTTGATTCTGGAACAGATTTGTCT
TTCCCATGGATTCTGAATGTGCTTAATTTAAAAGCCTTTGATTTTTACAAAGTGATCGAAAGTTTTATCA
AAGCAGAAGGCAACTTGACAAGAGAAATGATAAAACATATAGAACGATGTGAACATCGAATCATGGAATC
CCTTGCATGGCTCTCAGATTCACCTTTATTTGATCTTATTAAACAATCAAAGGACCGAGAAGGACCAACT
GATCACCTTGAATCTGCTTGTCCTCTTAATCTTCCTCTCCAGAATAATCACACTGCAGCAGATATGTATC
TTTCTCCTGTAAGATCTCCAAAGAAAAAAGGTTCAACTACGCGTGTAAATTCTACTGCAAATGCAGAGAC
ACAAGCAACCTCAGCCTTCCAGACCCAGAAGCCATTGAAATCTACCTCTCTTTCACTGTTTTATAAAAAA
GTGTATCGGCTAGCCTATCTCCGGCTAAATACACTTTGTGAACGCCTTCTGTCTGAGCACCCAGAATTAG
AACATATCATCTGGACCCTTTTCCAGCACACCCTGCAGAATGAGTATGAACTCATGAGAGACAGGCATTT
GGACCAAATTATGATGTGTTCCCATGTATGGCATATGCAAAGTGAAGAATATAGACCTTTAAATTCAAAA
TCATTGTAACAGCATACAAGGATCTTCCTCATGCTGTTCAGGAGACATTCAAACGTGTTTTGATCAAAGA
AGAGGAGTATGATTCTATTATAGTATTCTATAACTCGGTCTTCATGCAGAGACTGAAAACAAATATTTTG
CAGTATGCTTCCACCAGGCCCCCTACCTTGTCACCAATACCTCACATTCCTCGAAGCCCTTACAAGTTTC
CTAGTTCACCCTTACGGATTCCTGGAGGGAACATCTATATTTCACCCCTGAAGAGTCCATATAAAATTTC
AGAAGGTCTGCCAACACCAACAAAAATGACTCCAAGATCAAGAATCTTAGTATCAATTGGTGAATCATTC
GGGACTTCTGAGAAGTTCCAGAAAATAAATCAGATGGTATGTAACAGCGACCGTGTGCTCAAAAGAAGTG
CTGAAGGAAGCAACCCTCCTAAACCACTGAAAAAACTACGCTTTGATATTGAAGGATCAGATGAAGCAGA
TGGAAGTAAACATCTCCCAGGAGAGTCCAAATTTCAGCAGAAACTGGCAGAAATGACTTCTACTCGAACA
CGAATGCAAAAGCAGAAAATGAATGATAGCATGGATACCTCAAACAAGGAAGAGAAA
